Addgene plasmid #228212: pTYB1-T4gp47
Purpose: Expression in BL21(DE3) of T4 SbcD-like subunit of palindrome specific endonuclease
Depositing lab: Stephen Benkovic. Depositing organization: Pennsylvania State University. Publication: Biochemical characterization of bacteriophage T4 Mre11-Rad50 complex. Herdendorf TJ, Albrecht DW, Benkovic SJ, Nelson SW. J Biol Chem. 2011 Jan 28;286(4):2382-92. doi: 10.1074/jbc.M110.178871. Epub 2010 Nov 15. PubMed 21081488.
Backbone
  Vector backbone: pTBY1
  Backbone manufacturer: New England BioLabs
  Vector type: Bacterial Expression
Growth in bacteria
  Bacterial resistance: Ampicillin, 100 μg/mL
  Growth temperature: 37°C
  Growth strain: DH5alpha
  Copy number: Unknown
Gene/Insert
  Gene/Insert name: 47
  Species: Escherichia phage T4
  Entrez Gene: 47 (a.k.a. T4p057)
  Promoter: T7
  Tag / fusion protein: Sce VMA intein-chitin binding domain (C terminal on backbone)
  Cloning method: Unknown
  Sequencing primers: 5′ TAATACGACTCACTATAGGG
Terms and licenses: Academic/Nonprofit Terms; Industry Terms: Not Available to Industry
How to cite: pTYB1-T4gp47 was a gift from Stephen Benkovic (Addgene plasmid # 228212 ; http://n2t.net/addgene:228212 ; RRID:Addgene_228212)
