[The description below was written by a language model from this plasmid's Addgene catalogue record and pLannotate feature annotations shown in this document.]
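Description:
pTYB1-T4gp47 is a bacterial expression plasmid built on the New England BioLabs pTYB1 backbone (spelled "pTBY1" in the record), a vector from the intein-mediated purification family. It carries bacteriophage T4 gene 47, which encodes the SbcD-like (Mre11-type) nuclease subunit of the phage's palindrome-specific endonuclease. The feature annotation describes this protein as an exonuclease involved in viral genome replication, recombination and host DNA degradation. The plasmid replicates in E. coli from a ColE1/pMB1-type origin accompanied by the rop gene and a partial bom region. It is selected with ampicillin through the bla β-lactamase gene. An M13 phage origin is also present, which can support single-stranded DNA production. The short tetracycline-resistance and mbeC fragments look like nonfunctional remnants of the pBR322 lineage.

The gene 47 coding sequence sits downstream of a T7 promoter with an adjacent lac operator and the strong T7 gene 10 ribosome binding site. A plasmid-borne lacI gene supplies repressor, so expression stays low until induction in a host that provides T7 RNA polymerase, such as BL21(DE3), the strain named in the record. Tandem rrnB T1 terminators upstream of the promoter presumably insulate the cassette from read-through transcription, and a T7 terminator closes the transcription unit. The insert is followed directly by the Saccharomyces cerevisiae VMA1 intein and then a Bacillus circulans chitin binding domain, giving a C-terminal fusion. This arrangement lets the fusion protein be captured on chitin resin. Thiol-induced intein self-cleavage then releases the target protein without the affinity tag. The construct is intended for producing recombinant T4 gp47 for biochemical study, consistent with the associated work characterizing the T4 Mre11-Rad50 complex.
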