Features (pLannotate 1.2.2; 23 found; start..end, strand, type, name):
    640..744     -  promoter       AmpR promoter: bla
    804..851     -  terminator     T7 terminator: transcription terminator for bacteriophage T7 RNA polymerase
    859..908     -  CDS            SET1 (fragment): solubility-enhancement tag derived from T7 phage gene 10B
    930..1085    -  CDS            CBD: chitin binding domain from chitinase A1 (Watanabe et al., 1994); Bacillus circulans chiA
   1129..1659    -  CDS            Sce VMA intein 3' region: modified 3' region of the intein from the yeast Vma1 subunit of the vacuolar ATPase (Chong et al., 1998); Saccharomyces cerevisiae VMA1; C-terminal cleavage of this intein can be induced by thiols.
   1662..2480    -  CDS            Sce VMA intein 5' region: 5' region of the intein from the yeast Vma1 subunit of the vacuolar ATPase (Chong et al., 1998); Saccharomyces cerevisiae VMA1
   2484..3497    -  CDS            47: EXO1_BPT4 - Experimental evidence at protein level: Swiss-Prot protein existence level 1. Exonuclease that plays a role in viral genome replication, DNA recombination, and host DNA degradation. From Enterobacteria phage T4 (Bacteriophage T4).
   3505..3527    -  RBS            RBS: efficient ribosome binding site from bacteriophage T7 gene 10 (Olins and Rangwala, 1989)
   3542..3566    -  protein_bind   lac operator: The lac repressor binds to the lac operator to inhibit transcription in E. coli. This inhibition can be relieved by adding lactose or isopropyl-β-D-thiogalactopyranoside (IPTG). lac repressor encoded by lacI
   3567..3585    -  promoter       T7 promoter: promoter for bacteriophage T7 RNA polymerase
   3720..3806    -  terminator     rrnB T1 terminator: Escherichia coli rrnB; transcription terminator T1 from the E. coli rrnB gene
   3903..3989    -  terminator     rrnB T1 terminator: Escherichia coli rrnB; transcription terminator T1 from the E. coli rrnB gene
   4041..4134    +  CDS            TcR (fragment): tetracycline efflux protein; tet; confers resistance to tetracycline
   4142..4219    +  promoter       lacI promoter: lacI
   4220..5302    +  CDS            lacI: lac repressor; lacI; The lac repressor binds to the lac operator to inhibit transcription in E. coli. This inhibition can be relieved by adding lactose or isopropyl-β-D-thiogalactopyranoside (IPTG).
   5315..5336    +  protein_bind   CAP binding site: CAP binding activates transcription in the presence of cAMP. E. coli catabolite activator protein
   5351..5673    +  CDS            TcR (fragment): tetracycline efflux protein; tet; confers resistance to tetracycline
   5708..5818    -  CDS            mbeC (fragment): MBEC_ECOLX - Experimental evidence at protein level: Swiss-Prot protein existence level 1. Required for efficient mobilization of ColE1 plasmid and is thus essential to promote the specific transfer of the plasmid during conjugation. Probably functions by inducing DNA bending, helping the MbeA relaxase to melt the DNA around the nic site and cleave the phosphodiester bond. Binds specifically double-stranded DNA (dsDNA) containing the ColE1 oriT but does not recognize the inverted repeat (IR). From Escherichia coli.
   5859..6050    +  CDS            rop: Rop protein, which maintains plasmids at low copy number; rop
   6152..6242    +  misc_feature   bom (fragment): basis of mobility region from pBR322
   6419..7007    -  rep_origin     ori: high-copy-number ColE1/pMB1/pBR322/pUC origin of replication
   7118..7631    +  rep_origin     M13 ori (sequence partly withheld): M13 bacteriophage origin of replication; arrow indicates direction of (+) strand synthesis
   7673..639     -  CDS            AmpR (across the origin): β-lactamase; bla; confers resistance to ampicillin, carbenicillin, and related antibiotics
>Addgene plasmid #228212 | pTYB1-T4gp47 | addgene full sequence | sequence record 455993 | Addgene NGS Result
TTTATCCGCCTCCATCCAGTCTATTAATTGTTGCCGGGAAGCTAGAGTAAGTAGTTCGCCAGTTAATAGT
TTGCGCAACGTTGTTGCCATTGCTACAGGCATCGTGGTGTCACGCTCGTCGTTTGGTATGGCTTCATTCA
GCTCCGGTTCCCAACGATCAAGGCGAGTTACATGATCCCCCATGTTGTGCAAAAAAGCGGTTAGCTCCTT
CGGTCCTCCGATCGTTGTCAGAAGTAAGTTGGCCGCAGTGTTATCACTCATGGTTATGGCAGCACTGCAT
AATTCTCTTACTGTCATGCCATCCGTAAGATGCTTTTCTGTGACTGGTGAGTACTCAACCAAGTCATTCT
GAGAATAGTGTATGCGGCGACCGAGTTGCTCTTGCCCGGCGTCAACACGGGATAATACCGCGCCACATAG
CAGAACTTTAAAAGTGCTCATCATTGGGAAACGTTCTTCGGGGCGAAAACTCTCAAGGATCTTACCGCTG
TTGAGATCCAGTTCGATGTAACCCACTCGTGCACCCAACTGATCTTCAGCATCTTTTACTTTCACCAGCG
TTTCTGGGTGAGCAAAAACAGGAAGGCAAAATGCCGCAAAAAAGGGAATAAGGGCGACACGGAAATGTTG
AATACTCATACTCTTCCTTTTTCAATATTATTGAAGCATTTATCAGGGTTATTGTCTCATGAGCGGATAC
ATATTTGAATGTATTTAGAAAAATAAACAAATAGGGGTTCCGCGCACATTTCCCCGAAAAGTGCCACCTG
ACGTAGTTATCCGGATATAGTTCCTCCTTTCAGCAAAAAACCCCTCAAGACCCGTTTAGAGGCCCCAAGG
GGTTATGCTAGTTATTGCTCAGCGGTGGCAGCAGCCAACTCAGCTTCCTTTCGGGCTTTGTTAGCAGCCG
GATCCCCTTCCTGCAGTCATTGAAGCTGCCACAAGGCAGGAACGTTGGATGGTTCCCATCCTGCCAAGGA
GGTGTGGGGCTGCAAACATTTATACGTCTTGCCGTTATATGTGACCAATTGTCCCGCAGTATAAGCTGTG
TTGACCTGCCAAGCGGATACACCAGGATTTGTCGTGAGGCCTGAGTTCAGACCGGTCAGGCCACCGCATG
CATGGACGACAACCTGGGATCCAAGCAAAAACTGATGATCAGAATCATCAGATAAAGTAATCCCATAATA
ATCGTCTTCCTTCAATTCTTGTAACTCGAAATAAAATCCGCGGCACTCACGTGCAAAAGCAGCGGCGGGA
GCAGGCCTGAATTTTTTAGAGCCGGCACACTTCGAAAGAACGTTAAGCAAAACATCTCCACCAGACATAT
AAATAGCATAACTAATTTTATGTTTGGTGACATTCATGTCAACCTTAGCAGGTTCTGCGTTAACCGAGAC
TACTAAGCCTAAAGAACGAGCAAGGGAAACCAAACCATCTCTGACAGAAGTATGAATTGTCTTTATTGTT
GCTTTAATACCATGCTCATCAGTAACATAGCCATCAGAATCAATTAGACCAGCAAGAAATGTTTCACGAG
TACCGATATTGTCCGTAGACAAGAAAGAAGGAATATTTTTGACACCGTCCTTCAAGAATCCTAAGCCAAC
AATAGCGTCCCATAATGGATTCTCAGTATTAAGATTATTGCGAATACCATTACCTCTGACAACTTTAGAG
TACAAATTAACAGTTTTGGCAACTTGTGGTTCTTTTCTGTCCTTATACTCGGCGCACAAATTCAACTTTT
CAGCATATTCAGTAACACGTTCCATCAAAGAAGTATCTCTGGAATCAACCGAAAAAGTTGCCCTGTCAGA
CAATCCATCACCAATCCATAAACCAAGTAAATAAGCAAGTACTTTTGGACCTTCAATGGTGAGATGAAAC
TTACTTTTTTGCATGTAGTCGAAAAAGTGGTCATTCTCATAAAGAATTGGAGCGTAAGTCTGGTAGGTAG
CTTTACGAACATGGGAACCCAACAGAGAAAGATCTCTGGCCTCAATAGTCCACTCAAAATAAGCTTTATT
TGAAGCCTTTCTATAGGATTCTACTAATTCGTTGGCTCTCTCAGGCCCCTCAGATATTGGGTAGCTCTTT
GAAACTTCCTTGACAAGCTCAACAATTCTACCGTCGGGGGCTTTCTTTTGGCCCATCTCAAAAGTAATAA
CTTCAAAATATTCGACACCCTTAATGGTACGAGACAAACGGCGGACACTACGAGGTGTTCTAACAACCAA
CTCATGGGTCGCATTACACGTAAACTTGAGTAATTCTGGCACTTCACGACTTGAGTCACTTTTGTGGGCT
CTGTGCTGACTTTTCTGCACGACGCTGTACATAGTTTCTCTTCCTCTGGGCAATTTAATTACCTCACGAG
GTCTGCCATCTTTACCCATGACCTTATTACCAACCTCAATGTTTTCAATACATTCAATAGACCCATCCGC
CATTAAAACATTGGTACCCTTGGCAAAGCACGCTGTTGCCTCTACATATAGCTGATTTGCATATTGAATA
AGTGCTTCACGGTCAGAATCAGTGATGTCTGGAATTGCATTAATATACTCTTCCATTAATGTCTGAAGCG
ACTGAACTTCAACTTCTTCACTGTCATCTGACTCGACAGAGTTATCAATCTTTGACACAACTCGTAATGA
ATGCACAACTTTTTCTAGTTCAGATTCGAACTTCGTCAGATTTTTGTCTACTTCAGTTACTATAACACGT
ACTGATAGATTTGTAAAATCTTTATAGTCAATTTTTCCTTTAAATGGATAATGAATTCTACGATGCCAGG
TAGTATTGTTTGGAATAAATTCCGTTCGTTCTGTTTCTGTATCAAACATCCAGAACCCACGAGGGTCATT
CTCGTCACCTGCGGTTAGTGTCCATGGTGTCCCAATATATCTGACGTTTGCAGCCTCAGAAATAGTATGG
AAGTGACCAGACCACACTTCTTTATAAGTCTTAAGGAAATCGGGTTCAAGACCATGAGATTTCATTCCTT
TATAAAAATAAAATCCATTCAGTTCCCAGTGACCAACACAAAAAGAAGCAGATGAAGTTTTGATATGCTC
AAGAATTTCACCAGTATTTTCTTCGCACATCCAAGGAATCAAATCAATCAAACACCCGTCAAAATCTACT
GTAGTAGGCTTATCATACACTTTAACATTAGGATATTTAGCCAAAAGCTCAGTAGAAGCATTTGGATGCA
TTACATTTTTATAGTGGAGATCGTGATTTCCTACAATAGTGTGTAATGTAATTCCAGCATCATCAAGCGT
TTGAACTATTTCACGGGCAAACTCCATAGTTTTATGTGTGATCGCTTTTCGCACATCAAAAATATCACCG
TATTGAATCCAGGTAGTAATTCCATTTTTCTTAGAATATTCTATCGCTTGCTTAATTCCATCAATTTGAA
TACCGCGAATCCACTCATCATCAGCTTTAACGCCTAAATGCCAATCACCTAAATTTAAAATTTTCATATG
TATATCTCCTTCTTAAAGTTAAACAAAATTATTTCTAGAGGGGAATTGTTATCCGCTCACAATTCCCCTA
TAGTGAGTCGTATTAATTTCGCGGGATCGAGATCCCCGGTTTAAACCGGGAATTAATTCCGATCCCCAAT
TCCTGGCAGTTTATGGCGGGCGTCCTGCCCGCCACCCTCCGGGCCGTTGCTTCGCAACGTTCAAATCCGC
TCCCGGCGGATTTGTCCTACTCAGGAGAGCGTTCACCGACAAACAACAGATAAAACGAAAGGCCCAGTCT
TTCGACTGAGCCTTTCGTTTTATTTGATGCCTGGGGAATTAATTCCTGGCAGTTTATGGCGGGCGTCCTG
CCCGCCACCCTCCGGGCCGTTGCTTCGCAACGTTCAAATCCGCTCCCGGCGGATTTGTCCTACTCAGGAG
AGCGTTCACCGACAAACAACAGATAAAACGAAAGGCCCAGTCTTTCGACTGAGCCTTTCGTTTTATTTGA
TGCCTGGGGAATTGGGAATTAATTCTTGAAGACGAAAGGGCGGCATGCCGGCATGCACCATTCCTTGCGG
CGGCGGTGCTCAACGGCCTCAACCTACTACTGGGCTGCTTCCTAATGCAGGAGTCGCATAAGGGAGAGCG
TCGAGATCCCGGACACCATCGAATGGCGCAAAACCTTTCGCGGTATGGCATGATAGCGCCCGGAAGAGAG
TCAATTCAGGGTGGTGAATGTGAAACCAGTAACGTTATACGATGTCGCAGAGTATGCCGGTGTCTCTTAT
CAGACCGTTTCCCGCGTGGTGAACCAGGCCAGCCACGTTTCTGCGAAAACGCGGGAAAAAGTGGAAGCGG
CGATGGCGGAGCTGAATTACATTCCCAACCGCGTGGCACAACAACTGGCGGGCAAACAGTCGTTGCTGAT
TGGCGTTGCCACCTCCAGTCTGGCCCTGCACGCGCCGTCGCAAATTGTCGCGGCGATTAAATCTCGCGCC
GATCAACTGGGTGCCAGCGTGGTGGTGTCGATGGTAGAACGAAGCGGCGTCGAAGCCTGTAAAGCGGCGG
TGCACAATCTTCTCGCGCAACGCGTCAGTGGGCTGATCATTAACTATCCGCTGGATGACCAGGATGCCAT
TGCTGTGGAAGCTGCCTGCACTAATGTTCCGGCGTTATTTCTTGATGTCTCTGACCAGACACCCATCAAC
AGTATTATTTTCTCCCATGAAGACGGTACGCGACTGGGCGTGGAGCATCTGGTCGCATTGGGTCACCAGC
AAATCGCGCTGTTAGCGGGCCCATTAAGTTCTGTCTCGGCGCGTCTGCGTCTGGCTGGCTGGCATAAATA
TCTCACTCGCAATCAAATTCAGCCGATAGCGGAACGGGAAGGCGACTGGAGTGCCATGTCCGGTTTTCAA
CAAACCATGCAAATGCTGAATGAGGGCATCGTTCCCACTGCGATGCTGGTTGCCAACGATCAGATGGCGC
TGGGCGCAATGCGCGCCATTACCGAGTCCGGGCTGCGCGTTGGTGCGGATATCTCGGTAGTGGGATACGA
CGATACCGAAGACAGCTCATGTTATATCCCGCCGTTAACCACCATCAAACAGGATTTTCGCCTGCTGGGG
CAAACCAGCGTGGACCGCTTGCTGCAACTCTCTCAGGGCCAGGCGGTGAAGGGCAATCAGCTGTTGCCCG
TCTCACTGGTGAAAAGAAAAACCACCCTGGCGCCCAATACGCAAACCGCCTCTCCCCGCGCGTTGGCCGA
TTCATTAATGCAGCTGGCACGACAGGTTTCCCGACTGGAAAGCGGGCAGTGAGCGCAACGCAATTAATGT
AAGTTAGCTCACTCATTAGGCACCGGGATCTCGACCGATGCCCTTGAGAGCCTTCAACCCAGTCAGCTCC
TTCCGGTGGGCGCGGGGCATGACTATCGTCGCCGCACTTATGACTGTCTTCTTTATCATGCAACTCGTAG
GACAGGTGCCGGCAGCGCTCTGGGTCATTTTCGGCGAGGACCGCTTTCGCTGGAGCGCGACGATGATCGG
CCTGTCGCTTGCGGTATTCGGAATCTTGCACGCCCTCGCTCAAGCCTTCGTCACTGGTCCCGCCACCAAA
CGTTTCGGCGAGAAGCAGGCCATTATCGCCGGCATGGCGGCCGACGCGCTGGGCTACGTCTTGCTGGCGT
TCGGCTGGCATTGACCCTGAGTGATTTTTCTCTGGTCCCGCCGCATCCATACCGCCAGTTGTTTACCCTC
ACAACGTTCCAGTAACCGGGCATGTTCATCATCAGTAACCCGTATCGTGAGCATCCTCTCTCGTTTCATC
GGTATCATTACCCCCATGAACAGAAATCCCCCTTACACGGAGGCATCAGTGACCAAACAGGAAAAAACCG
CCCTTAACATGGCCCGCTTTATCAGAAGCCAGACATTAACGCTTCTGGAGAAACTCAACGAGCTGGACGC
GGATGAACAGGCAGACATCTGTGAATCGCTGCACGACCACGCTGATGAGCTTTACCGCAGCTGCCTCGCG
CGTTTCGGTGATGACGGTGAAAACCTCTGACACATGCAGCTCCCGGAGACGGTCACAGCTTGTCTGTAAG
CGGATGCCGGGAGCAGACAAGCCCGTCAGGGCGCGTCAGCGGGTGTTGGCGGGTGTCGGGGCGCAGCCAT
GACCCAGTCACGTAGCGATAGCGGAGTGTATACTGGCTTAACTATGCGGCATCAGAGCAGATTGTACTGA
GAGTGCACCATAGCTTCCTCGCTCACTGACTCGCTGCGCTCGGTCGTTCGGCTGCGGCGAGCGGTATCAG
CTCACTCAAAGGCGGTAATACGGTTATCCACAGAATCAGGGGATAACGCAGGAAAGAACATGTGAGCAAA
AGGCCAGCAAAAGGCCAGGAACCGTAAAAAGGCCGCGTTGCTGGCGTTTTTCCATAGGCTCCGCCCCCCT
GACGAGCATCACAAAAATCGACGCTCAAGTCAGAGGTGGCGAAACCCGACAGGACTATAAAGATACCAGG
CGTTTCCCCCTGGAAGCTCCCTCGTGCGCTCTCCTGTTCCGACCCTGCCGCTTACCGGATACCTGTCCGC
CTTTCTCCCTTCGGGAAGCGTGGCGCTTTCTCATAGCTCACGCTGTAGGTATCTCAGTTCGGTGTAGGTC
GTTCGCTCCAAGCTGGGCTGTGTGCACGAACCCCCCGTTCAGCCCGACCGCTGCGCCTTATCCGGTAACT
ATCGTCTTGAGTCCAACCCGGTAAGACACGACTTATCGCCACTGGCAGCAGCCACTGGTAACAGGATTAG
CAGAGCGAGGTATGTAGGCGGTGCTACAGAGTTCTTGAAGTGGTGGCCTAACTACGGCTACACTAGAAGG
ACAGTATTTGGTATCTGCGCTCTGCTGAAGCCAGTTACCTTCGGAAAAAGAGTTGGTAGCTCTTGATCCG
GCAAACAAACCACCGCTGGTAGCGGTGGTTTTTTTGTTTGCAAGCAGCAGATTACGCGCAGAAAAAAAGG
ATCTCAAGAAGATCCTTTGATCTTTTCTACGGGGTCTGACGCTCAGTGGAACGAAAACTCACGTTAAGGG
ATTTTGGTCATGAGATTATCAAAAAGGATCTTCACCTAGATCCTTT
[125 nt withheld, positions 7117-7241]
C
[141 nt withheld, positions 7243-7383]
CCTTTGACGTTGGAGTCCACGTTCTTT
[37 nt withheld, positions 7411-7447]
ACCCTATCTCGGGCTATTCTTTTGATTTATAAGGGATTTTGCCGATTTCGGCCTATTGGTTAAAAAATGA
GCTGATTTAACAAAAATTTAACGCGAATTTTAACAAAAT
[37 nt withheld, positions 7557-7593]
T
[38 nt withheld, positions 7595-7632]
AATCAATCTAAAGTATATATGAGTAAACTTGGTCTGACAGTTACCAATGCTTAATCAGTGAGGCACCTAT
CTCAGCGATCTGTCTATTTCGTTCATCCATAGTTGCCTGACTCCCCGTCGTGTAGATAACTACGATACGG
GAGGGCTTACCATCTGGCCCCAGTGCTGCAATGATACCGCGAGACCCACGCTCACCGGCTCCAGATTTAT
CAGCAATAAACCAGCCAGCCGGAAGGGCCGAGCGCAGAAGTGGTCCTGCAAC
