>Addgene plasmid #228212 | pTYB1-T4gp47 | depositor partial sequence | sequence record 447902 | pTYB1-T4gp47 sequence 1020 bps
ATGAAAATTTTAAATTTAGGTGATTGGCATTTAGGCGTTAAAGCTGATGATGAGTGGATTCGCGGTATTC
AAATTGATGGAATTAAGCAAGCGATAGAATATTCTAAGAAAAATGGAATTACTACCTGGATTCAATACGG
TGATATTTTTGATGTGCGAAAAGCGATCACACATAAAACTATGGAGTTTGCCCGTGAAATAGTTCAAACG
CTTGATGATGCTGGAATTACATTACACACTATTGTAGGAAATCACGATCTCCACTATAAAAATGTAATGC
ATCCAAATGCTTCTACTGAGCTTTTGGCTAAATATCCTAATGTTAAAGTGTATGATAAGCCTACTACAGT
AGATTTTGACGGGTGTTTGATTGATTTGATTCCTTGGATGTGCGAAGAAAATACTGGTGAAATTCTTGAG
CATATCAAAACTTCATCTGCTTCTTTTTGTGTTGGTCACTGGGAACTGAATGGATTTTATTTTTATAAAG
GAATGAAATCTCATGGTCTTGAACCCGATTTCCTTAAGACTTATAAAGAAGTGTGGTCTGGTCACTTCCA
TACTATTTCTGAGGCTGCAAACGTCAGATATATTGGGACACCATGGACACTAACCGCAGGTGACGAGAAT
GACCCTCGTGGGTTCTGGATGTTTGATACAGAAACAGAACGAACGGAATTTATTCCAAACAATACTACCT
GGCATCGTAGAATTCATTATCCATTTAAAGGAAAAATTGACTATAAAGATTTTACAAATCTATCAGTACG
TGTTATAGTAACTGAAGTAGACAAAAATCTGACGAAGTTCGAATCTGAACTAGAAAAAGTTGTGCATTCA
TTACGAGTTGTGTCAAAGATTGATAACTCTGTCGAGTCAGATGACAGTGAAGAAGTTGAAGTTCAATCGC
TTCAGACATTAATGGAAGAGTATATTAATGCAATTCCAGACATCACTGATTCTGACCGTGAAGCACTTAT
TCAATATGCAAATCAGCTATATGTAGAGGCAACACAATGA
